>Addgene plasmid #143831 | TFORF1661 | addgene full sequence | sequence record 396265 | Addgene NGS Result
TTAATGTAGTCTTATGCAATACTCTTGTAGTCTTGCAACATGGTAACGATGAGTTAGCAACATGCCTTAC
AAGGAGAGAAAAAGCACCGTGCATGCCGATTGGTGGAAGTAAGGTGGTACGATCGTGCCTTATTAGGAAG
GCAACAGACGGGTCTGACATGGATTGGACGAACCACTGAATTGCCGCATTGCAGAGATATTGTATTTAAG
TGCCTAGCTCGATACATAAACGGGTCTCTCTGGTTAGACCAGATCTGAGCCTGGGAGCTCTCTGGCTAAC
TAGGGAACCCACTGCTTAAGCCTCAATAAAGCTTGCCTTGAGTGCTTCAAGTAGTGTGTGCCCGTCTGTT
GTGTGACTCTGGTAACTAGAGATCCCTCAGACCCTTTTAGTCAGTGTGGAAAATCTCTAGCAGTGGCGCC
CGAACAGGGACTTGAAAGCGAAAGGGAAACCAGAGGAGCTCTCTCGACGCAGGACTCGGCTTGCTGAAGC
GCGCACGGCAAGAGGCGAGGGGCGGCGACTGGTGAGTACGCCAAAAATTTTGACTAGCGGAGGCTAGAAG
GAGAGAGATGGGTGCGAGAGCGTCAGTATTAAGCGGGGGAGAATTAGATCGCGATGGGAAAAAATTCGGT
TAAGGCCAGGGGGAAAGAAAAAATATAAATTAAAACATATAGTATGGGCAAGCAGGGAGCTAGAACGATT
CGCAGTTAATCCTGGCCTGTTAGAAACATCAGAAGGCTGTAGACAAATACTGGGACAGCTACAACCATCC
CTTCAGACAGGATCAGAAGAACTTAGATCATTATATAATACAGTAGCAACCCTCTATTGTGTGCATCAAA
GGATAGAGATAAAAGACACCAAGGAAGCTTTAGACAAGATAGAGGAAGAGCAAAACAAAAGTAAGACCAC
CGCACAGCAAGCGGCCGCTGATCTTCAGACCTGGAGGAGGAGATATGAGGGACAATTGGAGAAGTGAATT
ATATAAATATAAAGTAGTAAAAATTGAACCATTAGGAGTAGCACCCACCAAGGCAAAGAGAAGAGTGGTG
CAGAGAGAAAAAAGAGCAGTGGGAATAGGAGCTTTGTTCCTTGGGTTCTTGGGAGCAGCAGGAAGCACTA
TGGGCGCAGCGTCAATGACGCTGACGGTACAGGCCAGACAATTATTGTCTGGTATAGTGCAGCAGCAGAA
CAATTTGCTGAGGGCTATTGAGGCGCAACAGCATCTGTTGCAACTCACAGTCTGGGGCATCAAGCAGCTC
CAGGCAAGAATCCTGGCTGTGGAAAGATACCTAAAGGATCAACAGCTCCTGGGGATTTGGGGTTGCTCTG
GAAAACTCATTTGCACCACTGCTGTGCCTTGGAATGCTAGTTGGAGTAATAAATCTCTGGAACAGATTTG
GAATCACACGACCTGGATGGAGTGGGACAGAGAAATTAACAATTACACAAGCTTAATACACTCCTTAATT
GAAGAATCGCAAAACCAGCAAGAAAAGAATGAACAAGAATTATTGGAATTAGATAAATGGGCAAGTTTGT
GGAATTGGTTTAACATAACAAATTGGCTGTGGTATATAAAATTATTCATAATGATAGTAGGAGGCTTGGT
AGGTTTAAGAATAGTTTTTGCTGTACTTTCTATAGTGAATAGAGTTAGGCAGGGATATTCACCATTATCG
TTTCAGACCCACCTCCCAACCCCGAGGGGACCCATGCATTGCATCTCAATTAGTCAGCAACCAGGTGTGG
AAAGTCCCCAGGCTCCCCAGCAGGCAGAAGTATGCAAAGCATGCGTCTCAATTAGTCAGCAACCATAGTC
CCGCCCCTAACTCCGCCCATCCCGCCCCTAACTCCGCCCAGTTCCGCCCATTCTCCGCCCCATGGCTGAC
TAATTTTTTTTATTTATGCAGAGGCCGAGGCCGCCTCGGCCTCTGAGCTATTCCAGAAGTAGTGAGGAGG
CTTTTTTGGAGGCCTAGGCTTTTGCAAAAAGCTTTCTAGAGGTACCACCGGAGCTTACCATGACCGAGTA
CAAGCCCACGGTGCGCCTCGCCACCCGCGACGACGTCCCCAGGGCCGTACGCACCCTCGCCGCCGCGTTC
GCCGACTACCCCGCCACGCGCCACACCGTCGATCCGGACCGCCACATCGAGCGGGTCACCGAGCTGCAAG
AACTCTTCCTCACGCGCGTCGGGCTCGACATCGGCAAGGTGTGGGTCGCGGACGACGGCGCCGCCGTGGC
GGTCTGGACCACGCCGGAGAGCGTCGAAGCGGGGGCGGTGTTCGCCGAGATCGGCCCGCGCATGGCCGAG
TTGAGCGGTTCCCGGCTGGCCGCGCAGCAACAGATGGAAGGCCTCCTGGCGCCGCACCGGCCCAAGGAGC
CCGCGTGGTTCCTGGCCACCGTCGGCGTCTCGCCCGACCACCAGGGCAAGGGTCTGGGCAGCGCCGTCGT
GCTCCCCGGAGTGGAGGCGGCCGAGCGCGCCGGGGTGCCCGCCTTCCTGGAGACCTCCGCGCCCCGCAAC
CTCCCCTTCTACGAGCGGCTCGGCTTCACCGTCACCGCCGACGTCGAGGTGCCCGAAGGACCGCGCACCT
GGTGCATGACCCGCAAGCCCGGTGCCAGTTAACGAATTCTAGATCTTGAGACAAATGGCAGTATTCATCC
ACAATTTTAAAAGAAAAGGGGGGATTGGGGGGTACAGTGCAGGGGAAAGAATAGTAGACATAATAGCAAC
AGACATACAAACTAAAGAATTACAAAAACAAATTACAAAAATTCAAAATTTTCGGGTTTATTACAGGGAC
AGCAGAGATCCACTTTGGCGCCGGCTCGAGGCCTGCAGGTGCAAAGATGGATAAAGTTTTAAACAGAGAG
GAATCTTTGCAGCTAATGGACCTTCTAGGTCTTGAAAGGAGTGGGAATTGGCTCCGGTGCCCGTCAGTGG
GCAGAGCGCACATCGCCCACAGTCCCCGAGAAGTTGGGGGGAGGGGTCGGCAATTGAACCGGTGCCTAGA
GAAGGTGGCGCGGGGTAAACTGGGAAAGTGATGTCGTGTACTGGCTCCGCCTTTTTCCCGAGGGTGGGGG
AGAACCGTATATAAGTGCAGTAGTCGCCGTGAACGTTCTTTTTCGCAACGGGTTTGCCGCCAGAACACAG
GTAAGTGCCGTGTGTGGTTCCCGCGGGCCTGGCCTCTTTACGGGTTATGGCCCTTGCGTGCCTTGAATTA
CTTCCACCTGGCTGCAGTACGTGATTCTTGATCCCGAGCTTCGGGTTGGAAGTGGGTGGGAGAGTTCGAG
GCCTTGCGCTTAAGGAGCCCCTTCGCCTCGTGCTTGAGTTGAGGCCTGGCCTGGGCGCTGGGGCCGCCGC
GTGCGAATCTGGTGGCACCTTCGCGCCTGTCTCGCTGCTTTCGATAAGTCTCTAGCCATTTAAAATTTTT
GATGACCTGCTGCGACGCTTTTTTTCTGGCAAGATAGTCTTGTAAATGCGGGCCAAGATCTGCACACTGG
TATTTCGGTTTTTGGGGCCGCGGGCGGCGACGGGGCCCGTGCGTCCCAGCGCACATGTTCGGCGAGGCGG
GGCCTGCGAGCGCGGCCACCGAGAATCGGACGGGGGTAGTCTCAAGCTGGCCGGCCTGCTCTGGTGCCTG
GCCTCGCGCCGCCGTGTATCGCCCCGCCCTGGGCGGCAAGGCTGGCCCGGTCGGCACCAGTTGCGTGAGC
GGAAAGATGGCCGCTTCCCGGCCCTGCTGCAGGGAGCTCAAAATGGAGGACGCGGCGCTCGGGAGAGCGG
GCGGGTGAGTCACCCACACAAAGGAAAAGGGCCTTTCCGTCCTCAGCCGTCGCTTCATGTGACTCCACGG
AGTACCGGGCGCCGTCCAGGCACCTCGATTAGTTCTCGAGCTTTTGGAGTACGTCGTCTTTAGGTTGGGG
GGAGGGGTTTTATGCGATGGAGTTTCCCCACACTGAGTGGGTGGAGACTGAAGTTAGGCCAGCTTGGCAC
TTGATGTAATTCTCCTTGGAATTTGCCCTTTTTGAGTTTGGATCTTGGTTCATTCTCAAGCCTCAGACAG
TGGTTCAAAGTTTTTTTCTTCCATTTCAGGTGTCGTGAGGCTAGCACCGCCACCATGGCGCCAAATCTTA
AAGGCAGACCACGCAAAAAGAAACCATGCCCACAAAGAAGAGATTCATTCAGTGGTGTTAAGGATTCCAA
CAACAATTCCGATGGCAAAGCCGTTGCCAAGGTGAAATGTGAGGCCAGGTCAGCCTTGACCAAGCCGAAG
AATAACCATAACTGTAAAAAAGTCTCAAATGAAGAAAAACCAAAGGTTGCCATTGGTGAAGAGTGCAGGG
CAGATGAACAAGCCTTCTTGGTGGCACTTTATAAATACATGAAAGAAAGGAAAACGCCGATAGAACGAAT
ACCCTATTTAGGTTTTAAACAGATTAACCTTTGGACTATGTTTCAAGCTGCTCAAAAACTGGGAGGATAT
GAAACAATAACAGCCCGCCGTCAGTGGAAACATATTTATGATGAATTAGGCGGTAATCCTGGGAGCACCA
GCGCTGCCACTTGTACCCGCAGACATTATGAAAGATTAATCCTACCATATGAAAGATTTATTAAAGGAGA
AGAAGATAAGCCCCTGCCTCCAATCAAACCTCGGAAACAGGAGAACAGTTCACAGGAAAATGAGAACAAA
ACAAAAGTATCTGGAACCAAACGCATCAAACATGAAATACCTAAAAGCAAGAAAGAAAAAGAAAATGCCC
CAAAGCCCCAGGATGCAGCAGAGGTTTCATCAGAGCAAGAAAAAGAACAAGAGACTTTAATAAGCCAGAA
AAGCATCCCTGAGCCTCTCCCAGCAGCAGACATGAAGAAAAAAATAGAAGGGTATCAGGAATTTTCAGCG
AAGCCCCTGGCATCCAGAGTAGACCCAGAGAAGGACAACGAAACAGACCAAGGTTCCAACAGTGAGAAGG
TGGCAGAGGAGGCGGGAGAGAAGGGGCCCACACCTCCACTCCCAAGTGCTCCTCTGGCCCCAGAAAAAGA
TTCAGCCTTGGTCCCTGGGGCCAGCAAACAGCCACTCACCTCTCCTAGTGCCCTGGTGGACTCAAAACAA
GAATCCAAACTGTGCTGTTTTACAGAGAGCCCTGAAAGTGAACCCCAAGAAGCATCCTTCCCCAGCTTCC
CCACCACACAGCCACCGCTGGCAAACCAGAATGAGACGGAGGATGACAAACTGCCCGCCATGGCAGATTA
CATTGCCAACTGCACCGTGAAGGTGGACCAGCTGGGCAGTGACGACATCCACAATGCGCTCAAGCAGACC
CCAAAGGTCCTTGTGGTCCAGTCGTTTGACATGTTCAAAGACAAAGACCTGACTGGGCCCATGAACGAGA
ACCATGGACTTAATTACACGCCCCTGCTCTACTCTAGGGGCAACCCAGGCATCATGTCCCCACTGGCCAA
GAAAAAGCTTTTGTCCCAAGTGAGTGGGGCCAGCCTCTCCAGCAGCTACCCTTATGGCTCCCCACCCCCT
TTGATCAGCAAAAAGAAACTGATTGCTAGGGATGACTTGTGTTCCAGTTTGTCCCAGACCCACCATGGCC
AAAGCACTGACCATATGGCGGTCAGCCGGCCATCAGTGATTCAGCACGTCCAGAGTTTCAGAAGCAAGCC
CTCGGAAGAGAGAAAGACCATCAATGACATCTTTAAGCATGAGAAACTGAGTCGATCAGATCCCCACCGC
TGCAGCTTCTCCAAGCATCACCTTAACCCCCTTGCTGACTCCTACGTCCTGAAGCAAGAAATTCAGGAGG
GCAAGGATAAACTCTTAGAGAAAAGGGCCCTCCCCCATTCCCACATGCCTAGCTTCCTGGCTGACTTCTA
CTCGTCCCCTCATCTCCATAGCCTCTACAGACACACCGAGCACCATCTTCATAATGAACAGACATCCAAA
TACCCTTCCAGGGACATGTACAGGGAATCGGAAAACAGTTCTTTTCCTTCCCACAGACACCAAGAAAAGC
TCCATGTAAATTATCTCACGTCCCTGCACCTGCAAGACAAAAAGTCGGCGGCAGCAGAAGCCCCTACGGA
TGATCAGCCTACAGATCTGAGCCTTCCCAAGAACCCGCACAAACCTACCGGCAAGGTCCTGGGCCTGGCT
CATTCCACCACAGGGCCCCAGGAGAGCAAAGGCATCTCCCAGTTCCAGGTCTTAGGCAGCCAGAGTCGAG
ACTGTCACCCCAAAGCCTGTCGGGTATCACCCATGACCATGTCAGGCCCTAAAAAATACCCTGAATCGCT
TTCAAGATCAGGAAAACCTCACCATGTGAGACTGGAGAATTTCAGGAAGATGGAAGGCATGGTCCACCCA
ATCCTGCACCGGAAAATGAGCCCGCAGAACATTGGGGCGGCGCGGCCGATCAAGCGCAGCCTGGAGGATT
TGGACCTTGTGATTGCAGGGAAAAAGGCCCGGGCAGTGTCTCCCTTAGACCCATCCAAGGAGGTCTCTGG
GAAGGAGAAGGCCTCTGAGCAGGAGAGTGAAGGCAGCAAAGCAGCGCACGGTGGGCATTCCGGGGGCGGA
TCAGAAGGCCACAAGCTTCCCCTCTCCTCCCCTATCTTCCCAGGTCTGTATTCCGGGAGCCTGTGTAACT
CGGGCCTCAACTCCAGGCTCCCGGCTGGGTATTCTCATTCTCTGCAGTACTTGAAAAACCAGACTGTGCT
TTCTCCACTCATGCAGCCCCTGGCTTTCCACTCGCTTGTGATGCAAAGAGGAATTTTTACATCACCGACA
AATTCTCAGCAGCTGTACAGACACTTGGCTGCGGCTACACCTGTAGGAAGTTCATATGGGGACCTTTTGC
ATAACAGCATTTACCCTTTAGCTGCTATAAATCCTCAAGCTGCCTTTCCATCTTCCCAGCTGTCATCCGT
GCACCCCAGTACAAAACTGTAGTAATGAACTAGTCCGTAACTTGAAAGTATTTCGATTTCTTGGCTTTAT
ATATCTTGTGGAAAGGACGATGAAACCTCCACGGCACTCCATGAACGCGTTAAGTCGACAATCAACCTCT
GGATTACAAAATTTGTGAAAGATTGACTGGTATTCTTAACTATGTTGCTCCTTTTACGCTATGTGGATAC
GCTGCTTTAATGCCTTTGTATCATGCTATTGCTTCCCGTATGGCTTTCATTTTCTCCTCCTTGTATAAAT
CCTGGTTGCTGTCTCTTTATGAGGAGTTGTGGCCCGTTGTCAGGCAACGTGGCGTGGTGTGCACTGTGTT
TGCTGACGCAACCCCCACTGGTTGGGGCATTGCCACCACCTGTCAGCTCCTTTCCGGGACTTTCGCTTTC
CCCCTCCCTATTGCCACGGCGGAACTCATCGCCGCCTGCCTTGCCCGCTGCTGGACAGGGGCTCGGCTGT
TGGGCACTGACAATTCCGTGGTGTTGTCGGGGAAATCATCGTCCTTTCCTTGGCTGCTCGCCTGTGTTGC
CACCTGGATTCTGCGCGGGACGTCCTTCTGCTACGTCCCTTCGGCCCTCAATCCAGCGGACCTTCCTTCC
CGCGGCCTGCTGCCGGCTCTGCGGCCTCTTCCGCGTCTTCGCCTTCGCCCTCAGACGAGTCGGATCTCCC
TTTGGGCCGCCTCCCCGCGTCGACTTTAAGACCAATGACTTACAAGGCAGCTGTAGATCTTAGCCACTTT
TTAAAAGAAAAGGGGGGACTGGAAGGGCTAATTCACTCCCAACGAAGACAAGATCTGCTTTTTGCTTGTA
CTGGGTCTCTCTGGTTAGACCAGATCTGAGCCTGGGAGCTCTCTGGCTAACTAGGGAACCCACTGCTTAA
GCCTCAATAAAGCTTGCCTTGAGTGCTTCAAGTAGTGTGTGCCCGTCTGTTGTGTGACTCTGGTAACTAG
AGATCCCTCAGACCCTTTTAGTCAGTGTGGAAAATCTCTAGCAGTACGTATAGTAGTTCATGTCATCTTA
TTATTCAGTATTTATAACTTGCAAAGAAATGAATATCAGAGAGTGAGAGGAACTTGTTTATTGCAGCTTA
TAATGGTTACAAATAAAGCAATAGCATCACAAATTTCACAAATAAAGCATTTTTTTCACTGCATTCTAGT
TGTGGTTTGTCCAAACTCATCAATGTATCTTATCATGTCTGGCTCTAGCTATCCCGCCCCTAACTCCGCC
CATCCCGCCCCTAACTCCGCCCAGTTCCGCCCATTCTCCGCCCCATGGCTGACTAATTTTTTTTATTTAT
GCAGAGGCCGAGGCCGCCTCGGCCTCTGAGCTATTCCAGAAGTAGTGAGGAGGCTTTTTTGGAGGCCTAG
GGACGTACCCAATTCGCCCTATAGTGAGTCGTATTACGCGCGCTCACTGGCCGTCGTTTTACAACGTCGT
GACTGGGAAAACCCTGGCGTTACCCAACTTAATCGCCTTGCAGCACATCCCCCTTTCGCCAGCTGGCGTA
ATAGCGAAGAGGCCCGCACCGATCGCCCTTCCCAACAGTTGCGCAGCCTGAATGGCGAATGGG
[124 nt withheld, positions 8534-8657]
C
[91 nt withheld, positions 8659-8749]
A
[49 nt withheld, positions 8751-8799]
CCTTTGACGTTGGAGTCCACGTTCTTT
[37 nt withheld, positions 8827-8863]
ACCCTATCTCGGTCTATTCTTTTGATTTATAAGGGATTTTGCCGATTTCGGCCTATTGGTTAAAAAATGA
GCTGATTTAACAAAAATTTAACGCGAATTTTAACAAAATATTAACGCTTACAATTTAGGTGGCACTTTTC
GGGGAAATGTGCGCGGAACCCCTATTTGTTTATTTTTCTAAATACATTCAAATATGTATCCGCTCATGAG
ACAATAACCCTGATAAATGCTTCAATAATATTGAAAAAGGAAGAGTATGAGTATTCAACATTTCCGTGTC
GCCCTTATTCCCTTTTTTGCGGCATTTTGCCTTCCTGTTTTTGCTCACCCAGAAACGCTGGTGAAAGTAA
AAGATGCTGAAGATCAGTTGGGTGCACGAGTGGGTTACATCGAACTGGATCTCAACAGCGGTAAGATCCT
TGAGAGTTTTCGCCCCGAAGAACGTTTTCCAATGATGAGCACTTTTAAAGTTCTGCTATGTGGCGCGGTA
TTATCCCGTATTGACGCCGGGCAAGAGCAACTCGGTCGCCGCATACACTATTCTCAGAATGACTTGGTTG
AGTACTCACCAGTCACAGAAAAGCATCTTACGGATGGCATGACAGTAAGAGAATTATGCAGTGCTGCCAT
AACCATGAGTGATAACACTGCGGCCAACTTACTTCTGACAACGATCGGAGGACCGAAGGAGCTAACCGCT
TTTTTGCACAACATGGGGGATCATGTAACTCGCCTTGATCGTTGGGAACCGGAGCTGAATGAAGCCATAC
CAAACGACGAGCGTGACACCACGATGCCTGTAGCAATGGCAACAACGTTGCGCAAACTATTAACTGGCGA
ACTACTTACTCTAGCTTCCCGGCAACAATTAATAGACTGGATGGAGGCGGATAAAGTTGCAGGACCACTT
CTGCGCTCGGCCCTTCCGGCTGGCTGGTTTATTGCTGATAAATCTGGAGCCGGTGAGCGTGGGTCTCGCG
GTATCATTGCAGCACTGGGGCCAGATGGTAAGCCCTCCCGTATCGTAGTTATCTACACGACGGGGAGTCA
GGCAACTATGGATGAACGAAATAGACAGATCGCTGAGATAGGTGCCTCACTGATTAAGCATTGGTAACTG
TCAGACCAAGTTTACTCATATATACTTTAGATTGATTTAAAACTTCATTTTTAATTTAAAAGGATCTAGG
TGAAGATCCTTTTTGATAATCTCATGACCAAAATCCCTTAACGTGAGTTTTCGTTCCACTGAGCGTCAGA
CCCCGTAGAAAAGATCAAAGGATCTTCTTGAGATCCTTTTTTTCTGCGCGTAATCTGCTGCTTGCAAACA
AAAAAACCACCGCTACCAGCGGTGGTTTGTTTGCCGGATCAAGAGCTACCAACTCTTTTTCCGAAGGTAA
CTGGCTTCAGCAGAGCGCAGATACCAAATACTGTTCTTCTAGTGTAGCCGTAGTTAGGCCACCACTTCAA
GAACTCTGTAGCACCGCCTACATACCTCGCTCTGCTAATCCTGTTACCAGTGGCTGCTGCCAGTGGCGAT
AAGTCGTGTCTTACCGGGTTGGACTCAAGACGATAGTTACCGGATAAGGCGCAGCGGTCGGGCTGAACGG
GGGGTTCGTGCACACAGCCCAGCTTGGAGCGAACGACCTACACCGAACTGAGATACCTACAGCGTGAGCT
ATGAGAAAGCGCCACGCTTCCCGAAGGGAGAAAGGCGGACAGGTATCCGGTAAGCGGCAGGGTCGGAACA
GGAGAGCGCACGAGGGAGCTTCCAGGGGGAAACGCCTGGTATCTTTATAGTCCTGTCGGGTTTCGCCACC
TCTGACTTGAGCGTCGATTTTTGTGATGCTCGTCAGGGGGGCGGAGCCTATGGAAAAACGCCAGCAACGC
GGCCTTTTTACGGTTCCTGGCCTTTTGCTGGCCTTTTGCTCACATGTTCTTTCCTGCGTTATCCCCTGAT
TCTGTGGATAACCGTATTACCGCCTTTGAGTGAGCTGATACCGCTCGCCGCAGCCGAACGACCGAGCGCA
GCGAGTCAGTGAGCGAGGAAGCGGAAGAGCGCCCAATACGCAAACCGCCTCTCCCCGCGCGTTGGCCGAT
TCATTAATGCAGCTGGCACGACAGGTTTCCCGACTGGAAAGCGGGCAGTGAGCGCAACGCAATTAATGTG
AGTTAGCTCACTCATTAGGCACCCCAGGCTTTACACTTTATGCTTCCGGCTCGTATGTTGTGTGGAATTG
TGAGCGGATAACAATTTCACACAGGAAACAGCTATGACCATGATTACGCCAAGCGCGCAATTAACCCTCA
CTAAAGGGAACAAAAGCTGGAGCTGCAAGC
Features (pLannotate 1.2.2; 31 found; start..end, strand, type, name):
      5..231     +  promoter       RSV promoter: Rous sarcoma virus enhancer/promoter
    232..412     +  LTR            5' LTR (truncated): truncated 5' long terminal repeat (LTR) from HIV-1
    459..584     +  misc_feature   HIV-1 Ψ: packaging signal of human immunodeficiency virus type 1
    568..931     +  CDS            HIV-1 gag (fragment): gag protein from human immunodeficiency virus 1; gag
   1077..1310    +  misc_feature   RRE: The Rev response element (RRE) of HIV-1 allows for Rev-dependent mRNA export from the nucleus to the cytoplasm.
   1687..1713    +  CDS            Rev (fragment): human immunodeficiency virus 1 (HIV-1) Rev protein; rev; enhances nuclear export of unspliced and incompletely spliced viral mRNAs
   1720..1743    +  promoter       SV40 promoter (fragment): SV40 early promoter
   1744..1815    +  promoter       SV40 promoter (fragment): SV40 enhancer and early promoter
   1839..1974    +  rep_origin     SV40 ori: SV40 origin of replication
   2020..2616    +  CDS            PuroR (fragment): puromycin N-acetyltransferase; pac from Streptomyces; confers resistance to puromycin
   2665..2782    +  misc_feature   cPPT/CTS: central polypurine tract and central termination sequence of HIV-1
   2847..2913    +  CDS            small t antigen (fragment): SV40 (simian virus 40) small t antigen
   2920..4098    +  promoter       EF-1α promoter: strong constitutive promoter for human elongation factor EF-1α
   4118..6949    +  CDS            ARID5B (fragment): ARI5B_HUMAN - Also known as DESRT, MRF2. Experimental evidence at protein level: Swiss-Prot protein existence level 1. Transcription coactivator that binds to the 5'-AATA[CT]-3' core sequence and plays a key role in adipogenesis and liver development. Acts by forming a complex with phosphorylated PHF2, which mediates demethylation at Lys-336, leading to target the PHF2-ARID5B complex to target promoters, where PHF2 mediates demethylation of dimethylated 'Lys-9' of histone H3 (H3K9me2), followed by transcription activation of target genes. The PHF2-ARID5B complex acts as a coactivator of HNF4A
   6965..7018    +  promoter       U6 promoter (fragment): RNA polymerase III promoter for human U6 snRNA
   7060..7648    +  misc_feature   WPRE: woodchuck hepatitis virus posttranscriptional regulatory element
   7699..7718    +  misc_feature   cPPT/CTS (fragment): central polypurine tract and central termination sequence of HIV-1
   7720..7953    +  LTR            3' LTR (ΔU3): self-inactivating 3' long terminal repeat (LTR) from HIV-1
   8031..8152    +  polyA_signal   SV40 poly(A) signal: SV40 polyadenylation signal
   8192..8327    +  rep_origin     SV40 ori: SV40 origin of replication
   8348..8366    -  promoter       T7 promoter: promoter for bacteriophage T7 RNA polymerase
   8374..8529    +  CDS            lacZα (fragment): LacZα fragment of β-galactosidase; lacZ fragment
   8534..8962    +  rep_origin     f1 ori (sequence partly withheld): f1 bacteriophage origin of replication; arrow indicates direction of (+) strand synthesis
   9015..9119    +  promoter       AmpR promoter: bla
   9120..9980    +  CDS            AmpR: β-lactamase; bla; confers resistance to ampicillin, carbenicillin, and related antibiotics
  10151..10739   +  rep_origin     ori: high-copy-number ColE1/pMB1/pBR322/pUC origin of replication
  10922..11014   +  CDS            lacI (fragment): lac repressor; lacI; The lac repressor binds to the lac operator to inhibit transcription in E. coli. This inhibition can be relieved by adding lactose or isopropyl-β-D-thiogalactopyranoside (IPTG).
  11027..11048   +  protein_bind   CAP binding site: CAP binding activates transcription in the presence of cAMP. E. coli catabolite activator protein
  11063..11093   +  promoter       lac promoter: promoter for the E. coli lac operon
  11097..11119   +  protein_bind   lac operator (fragment): The lac repressor binds to the lac operator to inhibit transcription in E. coli. This inhibition can be relieved by adding lactose or isopropyl-β-D-thiogalactopyranoside (IPTG). lac repressor encoded by lacI
  11162..11180   +  promoter       T3 promoter: promoter for bacteriophage T3 RNA polymerase
