[The description below was written by a language model from this plasmid's Addgene catalogue record and pLannotate feature annotations shown in this document.]
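Description:
TFORF1661 is a lentiviral mammalian expression plasmid built on the pLX_TRC317 backbone that carries the human ARID5B open reading frame as one member of a barcoded transcription factor ORF collection. It is propagated in E. coli through a high-copy ColE1/pUC-type origin with ampicillin selection (AmpR under its own bla promoter). An f1 origin and remnants of a lac/lacZα cloning region with T7 and T3 promoters are also present in the bacterial portion. The depositor notes that recombination can occur during propagation, as is common for LTR-containing plasmids.

The viral cassette follows a third-generation, self-inactivating design. An RSV promoter drives a truncated HIV-1 5' LTR, followed by the Ψ packaging signal with a gag fragment, the RRE for Rev-dependent export of the genomic RNA, a cPPT/CTS, and a ΔU3 3' LTR with a downstream SV40 polyadenylation signal. Within the transfer region, an SV40 early promoter/origin drives puromycin N-acetyltransferase for selection of transduced cells. A separate EF-1α promoter drives the synthesized ARID5B ORF, annotated as a transcription coactivator involved in adipogenesis and liver development. A WPRE downstream of the ORF enhances transcript stability and expression. The short U6 promoter fragment annotated between the ORF and the WPRE is probably a residual or primer-binding sequence rather than a functional promoter.

According to the record, each construct in the collection carries a unique 24-bp barcode, but the feature table does not annotate it, so its position cannot be stated. The barcode allows the overexpressed factor to be identified by sequencing in pooled overexpression screens, such as those for directed differentiation.
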