Addgene plasmid #143831: TFORF1661
Purpose: Lentiviral vector for overexpressing transcription factor ORFs with unique 24-bp barcodes. Barcodes facilitate identification of transcription factors in pooled screens.
Depositing lab: Feng Zhang. Depositing organization: Broad Institute. Publication: A transcription factor atlas of directed differentiation. Joung J, Ma S, Tay T, Geiger-Schuller KR, Kirchgatterer PC, Verdine VK, Guo B, Arias-Garcia MA, Allen WE, Singh A, Kuksenko O, Abudayyeh OO, Gootenberg JS, Fu Z, Macrae RK, Buenrostro JD, Regev A, Zhang F. Cell. 2023 Jan 5;186(1):209-229.e26. doi: 10.1016/j.cell.2022.11.026. PubMed 36608654.
Backbone
  Vector backbone: pLX_TRC317
  Backbone manufacturer: Broad Institute Genetic Perturbation Platform
  Backbone size w/o insert (bp): 8264
  Vector type: Mammalian Expression, Lentiviral
  Selectable markers: Puromycin
Growth in bacteria
  Bacterial resistance: Ampicillin, 100 μg/mL
  Growth temperature: 37°C
  Growth strain: NEB Stable
  Copy number: High Copy
Gene/Insert
  Gene/Insert name: ARID5B
  Species: H. sapiens (human)
  Insert size (bp): 2939
  Entrez Gene: ARID5B (a.k.a. DESRT, MRF-2, MRF2)
  Promoter: EF1a
  Cloning method: Unknown
  Sequencing primers: 5′ GGGTGGAGACTGAAGTTAGGCCAG; 3′ CACATAGCGTAAAAGGAGCAACATAG
Terms and licenses: Academic/Nonprofit Terms; Industry Terms: Not Available to Industry
Depositor comments: NM_001244638,ENST00000309334 . The transcription factor ORF portion of this plasmid was synthesized by Genewiz. Please test multiple small colonies in case of plasmid recombination. To make this collection available in a timely manner, a portion of this collection was not fully sequenced by Addgene. If an Addgene verified full plasmid sequence is not available, please contact us prior to placing an order to request the full sequence.
How to cite: TFORF1661 was a gift from Feng Zhang (Addgene plasmid # 143831 ; http://n2t.net/addgene:143831 ; RRID:Addgene_143831)
