>Addgene plasmid #143831 | TFORF1661 | depositor partial sequence | sequence record 283620 | Insert
ACCGCCACCATGGCGCCAAATCTTAAAGGCAGACCACGCAAAAAGAAACCATGCCCACAAAGAAGAGATT
CATTCAGTGGTGTTAAGGATTCCAACAACAATTCCGATGGCAAAGCCGTTGCCAAGGTGAAATGTGAGGC
CAGGTCAGCCTTGACCAAGCCGAAGAATAACCATAACTGTAAAAAAGTCTCAAATGAAGAAAAACCAAAG
GTTGCCATTGGTGAAGAGTGCAGGGCAGATGAACAAGCCTTCTTGGTGGCACTTTATAAATACATGAAAG
AAAGGAAAACGCCGATAGAACGAATACCCTATTTAGGTTTTAAACAGATTAACCTTTGGACTATGTTTCA
AGCTGCTCAAAAACTGGGAGGATATGAAACAATAACAGCCCGCCGTCAGTGGAAACATATTTATGATGAA
TTAGGCGGTAATCCTGGGAGCACCAGCGCTGCCACTTGTACCCGCAGACATTATGAAAGATTAATCCTAC
CATATGAAAGATTTATTAAAGGAGAAGAAGATAAGCCCCTGCCTCCAATCAAACCTCGGAAACAGGAGAA
CAGTTCACAGGAAAATGAGAACAAAACAAAAGTATCTGGAACCAAACGCATCAAACATGAAATACCTAAA
AGCAAGAAAGAAAAAGAAAATGCCCCAAAGCCCCAGGATGCAGCAGAGGTTTCATCAGAGCAAGAAAAAG
AACAAGAGACTTTAATAAGCCAGAAAAGCATCCCTGAGCCTCTCCCAGCAGCAGACATGAAGAAAAAAAT
AGAAGGGTATCAGGAATTTTCAGCGAAGCCCCTGGCATCCAGAGTAGACCCAGAGAAGGACAACGAAACA
GACCAAGGTTCCAACAGTGAGAAGGTGGCAGAGGAGGCGGGAGAGAAGGGGCCCACACCTCCACTCCCAA
GTGCTCCTCTGGCCCCAGAAAAAGATTCAGCCTTGGTCCCTGGGGCCAGCAAACAGCCACTCACCTCTCC
TAGTGCCCTGGTGGACTCAAAACAAGAATCCAAACTGTGCTGTTTTACAGAGAGCCCTGAAAGTGAACCC
CAAGAAGCATCCTTCCCCAGCTTCCCCACCACACAGCCACCGCTGGCAAACCAGAATGAGACGGAGGATG
ACAAACTGCCCGCCATGGCAGATTACATTGCCAACTGCACCGTGAAGGTGGACCAGCTGGGCAGTGACGA
CATCCACAATGCGCTCAAGCAGACCCCAAAGGTCCTTGTGGTCCAGTCGTTTGACATGTTCAAAGACAAA
GACCTGACTGGGCCCATGAACGAGAACCATGGACTTAATTACACGCCCCTGCTCTACTCTAGGGGCAACC
CAGGCATCATGTCCCCACTGGCCAAGAAAAAGCTTTTGTCCCAAGTGAGTGGGGCCAGCCTCTCCAGCAG
CTACCCTTATGGCTCCCCACCCCCTTTGATCAGCAAAAAGAAACTGATTGCTAGGGATGACTTGTGTTCC
AGTTTGTCCCAGACCCACCATGGCCAAAGCACTGACCATATGGCGGTCAGCCGGCCATCAGTGATTCAGC
ACGTCCAGAGTTTCAGAAGCAAGCCCTCGGAAGAGAGAAAGACCATCAATGACATCTTTAAGCATGAGAA
ACTGAGTCGATCAGATCCCCACCGCTGCAGCTTCTCCAAGCATCACCTTAACCCCCTTGCTGACTCCTAC
GTCCTGAAGCAAGAAATTCAGGAGGGCAAGGATAAACTCTTAGAGAAAAGGGCCCTCCCCCATTCCCACA
TGCCTAGCTTCCTGGCTGACTTCTACTCGTCCCCTCATCTCCATAGCCTCTACAGACACACCGAGCACCA
TCTTCATAATGAACAGACATCCAAATACCCTTCCAGGGACATGTACAGGGAATCGGAAAACAGTTCTTTT
CCTTCCCACAGACACCAAGAAAAGCTCCATGTAAATTATCTCACGTCCCTGCACCTGCAAGACAAAAAGT
CGGCGGCAGCAGAAGCCCCTACGGATGATCAGCCTACAGATCTGAGCCTTCCCAAGAACCCGCACAAACC
TACCGGCAAGGTCCTGGGCCTGGCTCATTCCACCACAGGGCCCCAGGAGAGCAAAGGCATCTCCCAGTTC
CAGGTCTTAGGCAGCCAGAGTCGAGACTGTCACCCCAAAGCCTGTCGGGTATCACCCATGACCATGTCAG
GCCCTAAAAAATACCCTGAATCGCTTTCAAGATCAGGAAAACCTCACCATGTGAGACTGGAGAATTTCAG
GAAGATGGAAGGCATGGTCCACCCAATCCTGCACCGGAAAATGAGCCCGCAGAACATTGGGGCGGCGCGG
CCGATCAAGCGCAGCCTGGAGGATTTGGACCTTGTGATTGCAGGGAAAAAGGCCCGGGCAGTGTCTCCCT
TAGACCCATCCAAGGAGGTCTCTGGGAAGGAGAAGGCCTCTGAGCAGGAGAGTGAAGGCAGCAAAGCAGC
GCACGGTGGGCATTCCGGGGGCGGATCAGAAGGCCACAAGCTTCCCCTCTCCTCCCCTATCTTCCCAGGT
CTGTATTCCGGGAGCCTGTGTAACTCGGGCCTCAACTCCAGGCTCCCGGCTGGGTATTCTCATTCTCTGC
AGTACTTGAAAAACCAGACTGTGCTTTCTCCACTCATGCAGCCCCTGGCTTTCCACTCGCTTGTGATGCA
AAGAGGAATTTTTACATCACCGACAAATTCTCAGCAGCTGTACAGACACTTGGCTGCGGCTACACCTGTA
GGAAGTTCATATGGGGACCTTTTGCATAACAGCATTTACCCTTTAGCTGCTATAAATCCTCAAGCTGCCT
TTCCATCTTCCCAGCTGTCATCCGTGCACCCCAGTACAAAACTGTAGTAATGAACTAGTCCGTAACTTGA
AAGTATTTCGATTTCTTGGCTTTATATATCTTGTGGAAAGGACGATGAAACCTCCACGGCACTCCATGA
