>Addgene plasmid #143831 | TFORF1661 | depositor partial sequence | sequence record 283621 | Barcode
TGAAACCTCCACGGCACTCCATGA
